Addgene plasmid #12792: DCT.VV.Orf104
Purpose: This plasmid was designed for screening purposes and may contain discrepancies relative to the current canonical GenBank version of the gene.
Depositing lab: Jack Bennink & Jon Yewdell. Depositing organization: National Institute of Allergy and Infectious Diseases (NIAID). Publication: Identification of poxvirus CD8+ T cell determinants to enable rational design and characterization of smallpox vaccines. Tscharke DC, Karupiah G, Zhou J, Palmore T, Irvine KR, Haeryfar SM, Williams S, Sidney J, Sette A, Bennink JR, Yewdell JW. J Exp Med. 2005 January 3; 201(1): 95–104. 10.1084/jem.20041912 PubMed 15623576.
Backbone
  Vector backbone: pcDNA 3.1D V5-His-TOPO
  Backbone manufacturer: Invitrogen
  Backbone size w/o insert (bp): 5514
  Vector type: Mammalian Expression
  Selectable markers: Neomycin (select with G418)
Growth in bacteria
  Bacterial resistance: Ampicillin, 100 μg/mL
  Growth temperature: 37°C
  Growth strain: DH5alpha
  Copy number: High Copy
Gene/Insert
  Gene/Insert name: VV.Orf104 (alt name: VV_WR_196)
  Species: Vaccinia Virus
  Insert size (bp): 450
  Cloning method: Restriction Enzyme; 5′ cloning site BamHI (not destroyed); 3′ cloning site BamHI (not destroyed)
  Sequencing primers: 5′ Universal T7
Terms and licenses: Academic/Nonprofit Terms; Industry Terms: Not Available to Industry
Depositor comments: Please see the Vaccinia kit page ( https://www.addgene.org/vvorf/ ) for more information. The kit page contains the supplemental VVOrfData spreadsheet, which includes important information about this plasmid. The plasmid and insert names provided here relate only to this library. The name of the ORF (if present) in VACV strain Copenhagen and the name of the ORF (if annotated) in VACV strain WR sequence can be found in VVOrfData spreadsheet. Please note that the amino acid sequence given for each ORF in the spreadsheet may contain some errors. Additionally, changes from the expected sequence may be present in these plasmids. Please see Addgene's quality control sequence and sequencing notes in the VVOrfData spreadsheet before ordering this plasmid.
How to cite: DCT.VV.Orf104 was a gift from Jack Bennink & Jon Yewdell (Addgene plasmid # 12792 ; http://n2t.net/addgene:12792 ; RRID:Addgene_12792)
