[The description below was written by a language model from this plasmid's Addgene catalogue record.]
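Description:
DCT.VV.Orf104 is a mammalian expression plasmid built on the commercial pcDNA 3.1D V5-His-TOPO backbone (about 5.5 kb without insert) and carrying a roughly 450 bp open reading frame from vaccinia virus, designated VV.Orf104 within its library and also listed as VV_WR_196. It is maintained at high copy in standard E. coli cloning strains under ampicillin selection, and it carries a neomycin resistance marker that allows G418 selection of transfected mammalian cells. The record lists BamHI sites, both retained, flanking the insert, and a universal T7 primer for sequencing from the 5′ side. No feature table is supplied and the promoter is not stated. Vectors of this family normally drive expression from the CMV immediate-early promoter and offer C-terminal V5 and polyhistidine tags, but the record does not say whether the viral ORF is in frame with those tags.

The plasmid is one member of a library of individually cloned vaccinia ORFs assembled for screening, in work aimed at identifying poxvirus determinants recognised by CD8+ T cells to support the design and characterisation of smallpox vaccines. Expressing single viral ORFs in transfected cells allows each gene product to be tested as a source of T cell epitopes. The naming of the plasmid and insert applies only within this library, and correspondence to ORF names in the Copenhagen and WR strains is given in a supplementary data table for the collection. The depositors caution that the clone was made for screening, so its sequence may differ from the canonical GenBank version of the gene and should be checked against the available quality-control sequence.
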