>Addgene plasmid #12792 | DCT.VV.Orf104 | addgene partial sequence | sequence record 19187 | T7 5'-TAATACGACTCACTATAGGG-3'
TACCGAGCTCGGATCCAGTACCCTTCACCGAATTCCAGCTGACCACCATGACGGCCAACTTTAGTACCCA
CGTCTTTTCACCACAGCACTGTGGATGTGACAGACTGACCAGTATTGATGACGTCAGACAATGTTTGACT
GAATATATTTATTGGTCGTCCTATGCATACCGCAACAGGCAATGCGCTGGACAATTGTATTCCACACTCC
TCTCTTTTAGAGATGATGCGGAATTAGTGTTCATCGACATTCGCGAGCTGGTAAAAAATATGCCGTGGGA
TGATGTCAAAGATTGTGCAGAAATCATCCGTTGTTATATACCGGATGAGCAAAAAACCATCAGAGAGATT
TCGGCCATCATCGGACTTTGTGCATATGCTGCTACTCACTGGGGAGGTGAAGACCATCCCACTAGTAACA
GTCTGAACGCATTGTTTGTGATGCTTGAGATGCTCAATTACGTGGATTATAACATCATATTCCGGCGTAT
GATTGAGCAATTCCCGGGGATCCGAGTAAAGGGTCAAGACAATTCTGCAGATATCCAGCACAGTGGCGGC
CGCTCGAGTCTAGAGGGCCCGCGGTTCGAAGGTAAGCCTATCCCTAACCCTCTCCTCGGTCTCGATTCTA
CGCGTACCGGTCATCATCACCATCACCATTGAGTTTAAACCCGCTGATCAGCCTCGACTGTGCCTTCTAG
TTGCCAGCCATCTGTTGTT
